>Addgene plasmid #225781 | pGLU_80 | addgene full sequence | sequence record 447019 | Addgene NGS Result
GTGACTCAGGTCTCACGTATAAACAATCCTCAGACGCCCGTTCCGCAGCCACACGCCGTGTGAAGCTGGT
TTTTCGTTTCAGAACGCCACAATTTAAGCGTTCTGCCTCCAAATCAATTCTACCGAACTCAACCAGATTC
CCCCCACATCAACCCCATTGTGTGGGTATAATTGCGGGTATACCCCAGTTCGACAGAATTTGTACCCTCT
TTAACGCATTCAGAAGGCTGAACTAATGTGAGACCGGGATTCACATTGGATACGAGATCCGTAGATTGAT
AAGAGGACACGGAATATCCCAGGCTAGGTGGAGGCTCAGTGATGATAAGTCTGCGATGGTGGATGCATGT
GTCATGGTCATAGCTGTTTCCTGTGTGAAATTGTTATCCGCTCAGAGGGCACAATCCTATTCCGCGCTAT
CCGACAATCTCCAAGACATTAGGTGGAGTTCAGTTCGGCGTATGGCATATGTCGCTGGAAAGAACATGTG
AGCAAAAGGCCAGCAAAAGGCCAGGAACCGTAAAAAGGCCGCGTTGCTGGCGTTTTTCCATAGGCTCCGC
CCCCCTGACGAGCATCACAAAAATCGACGCTCAAGTCAGAGGTGGCGAAACCCGACAGGACTATAAAGAT
ACCAGGCGTTTCCCCCTGGAAGCTCCCTCGTGCGCTCTCCTGTTCCGACCCTGCCGCTTACCGGATACCT
GTCCGCCTTTCTCCCTTCGGGAAGCGTGGCGCTTTCTCATAGCTCACGCTGTAGGTATCTCAGTTCGGTG
TAGGTCGTTCGCTCCAAGCTGGGCTGTGTGCACGAACCCCCCGTTCAGCCCGACCGCTGCGCCTTATCCG
GTAACTATCGTCTTGAGTCCAACCCGGTAAGACACGACTTATCGCCACTGGCAGCAGCCACTGGTAACAG
GATTAGCAGAGCGAGGTATGTAGGCGGTGCTACAGAGTTCTTGAAGTGGTGGCCTAACTACGGCTACACT
AGAAGAACAGTATTTGGTATCTGCGCTCTGCTGAAGCCAGTTACCTTCGGAAAAAGAGTTGGTAGCTCTT
GATCCGGCAAACAAACCACCGCTGGTAGCGGTGGTTTTTTTGTTTGCAAGCAGCAGATTACGCGCAGAAA
AAAAGGATCTCAAGAAGATCCTTTGATCTTTTCTACGGGGTCTGACGCTCTATTCAACAAAGCCGCCGTC
CCGTCAAGTCAGCGTAAATGGGTAGGGGGCTTCAAATCGTCCCCCCATACGATATAAGTTGTTACTAGTG
CTTGGATTCTCACCAATAAAAAACGCCCGGCGGCAACCGAGCGTTCTGAACAAATCCAGATGGAGTTCTG
AGGTCATTACTGGATCTATCAACAGGAGTCCAAGCGAGCTCGATATCAAATTACGCCCCGCCCTGCCACT
CATCGCAGTACTGTTGTAATTCATTAAGCATTCTGCCGACATGGAAGCCATCACAAACGGCATGATGAAC
CTGAATCGCCAGCGGCATCAGCACCTTGTCGCCTTGCGTATAATATTTGCCCATGGTGAAAACGGGGGCG
AAGAAGTTGTCCATATTGGCCACGTTTAAATCAAAACTGGTGAAACTCACCCAGGGATTGGCTGAGACGA
AAAACATATTCTCAATAAACCCTTTAGGGAAATAGGCCAGGTTTTCACCGTAACACGCCACATCTTGCGA
ATATATGTGTAGAAACTGCCGGAAATCGTCGTGGTATTCACTCCAGAGCGATGAAAACGTTTCAGTTTGC
TCATGGAAAACGGTGTAACAAGGGTGAACACTATCCCATATCACCAGCTCACCGTCTTTCATTGCCATAC
GAAATTCCGGATGAGCATTCATCAGGCGGGCAAGAATGTGAATAAAGGCCGGATAAAACTTGTGCTTATT
TTTCTTTACGGTCTTTAAAAAGGCCGTAATATCCAGCTGAACGGTCTGGTTATAGGTACATTGAGCAACT
GACTGAAATGCCTCAAAATGTTCTTTACGATGCCATTGGGATATATCAACGGTGGTATATCCAGTGATTT
TTTTCTCCATTTTAGCTTCCTTAGCTCCTGAAAATCTCGATAACTCAAAAAATACGCCCGGTAGTGATCT
TATTTCATTATGGTGAAAGTTGGAACCTCTTACGTGCCGATCAACGTCTCATTGATACCTGAAACAAAAC
CCATCGTACGGCCAAGGAAGTCTCCAATAACTGTGATCCACCACAAGCGCCAGGGTTTTCCCAGTCACGA
CGTTGTAAAACGACGGCCAGTCATGCATAATCCGCACGCATCTGGAATAAGGAAGTGCCATTCCGCCTGA
CCT
Features (pLannotate 1.2.2; 6 found; start..end, strand, type, name):
    379..394     -  protein_bind   lac operator (fragment): The lac repressor binds to the lac operator to inhibit transcription in E. coli. This inhibition can be relieved by adding lactose or isopropyl-β-D-thiogalactopyranoside (IPTG). lac repressor encoded by lacI
    545..1133    -  rep_origin     ori: high-copy-number ColE1/pMB1/pBR322/pUC origin of replication
   1266..1360    -  terminator     lambda t0 terminator: transcription terminator from phage lambda
   1384..2040    -  CDS            cat: CAT_ECOLX - Experimental evidence at protein level: Swiss-Prot protein existence level 1. This enzyme is an effector of chloramphenicol resistance in bacteria. From Escherichia coli. This protein is used as a marker in many commonly used cloning vectors, such as pACYC184.
   2041..2143    -  promoter       cat promoter: promoter of the E. coli cat gene encoding chloramphenicol acetyltransferase
   2218..2261    -  CDS            lacZα (fragment): LacZα fragment of β-galactosidase; lacZ fragment
