[The description below was written by a language model from this plasmid's Addgene catalogue record and pLannotate feature annotations shown in this document.]
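Description:
pGLU_80 is a small (about 2.3 kb) synthetic-biology plasmid deposited as one member of a part library: the record describes it as RS421 library variant 14271, carrying an insert named 14271_[abr] derived from Escherichia coli CFT073. It comes from work on a scalable transposon mutagenesis system for non-model bacteria. No named backbone is given, and the record does not explain what the insert encodes or does. Nor does it say what the "[abr]" label signifies, or how the variant fits into the mutagenesis system.

The annotated features are almost entirely maintenance elements. A high-copy ColE1/pMB1/pUC-type origin supports replication in E. coli cloning strains such as DH5alpha. Selection is by chloramphenicol, through a cat (chloramphenicol acetyltransferase) gene driven by its native cat promoter and followed by the phage lambda t0 transcription terminator. All of these lie on the same strand. The only other annotations are short remnants: a partial lac operator and a small lacZα fragment. These are probably leftovers of a lacZα-based cloning site flanking the insertion position rather than functional regulatory or screening elements, though the record does not confirm this.

The automated annotation assigns no feature to the library insert itself. It presumably lies in the unannotated sequence between the lacZα and lac operator fragments, across the plasmid's numbering origin, but this is an inference. In practice the plasmid is best viewed as a compact, chloramphenicol-selected storage and cloning vector holding a single defined library part.
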