Addgene plasmid #225781: pGLU_80
Purpose: RS421 library variant 14271
Depositing lab: Nili Ostrov. Depositing organization: Cultivarium, Convergent Research. Publication: A scalable transposon mutagenesis system for non-model bacteria. Gilbert C, Leung J, Crits-Christoph A, Kang SC, Esmurria A, Fenn K, Brumwell SL, Martin-Moldes Z, Mendler K, Barnum TP, Nguyen M-A, Lee HH, Ostrov N. bioRxiv 2025.12.22.696024 10.64898/2025.12.22.696024.
Backbone
  Vector backbone: N/A
  Vector type: Synthetic Biology
Growth in bacteria
  Bacterial resistance: Chloramphenicol, 25 μg/mL
  Growth temperature: 37°C
  Growth strain: DH5alpha
  Copy number: High Copy
Gene/Insert
  Gene/Insert name: 14271_[abr]
  Species: Escherichia coli CFT073
  Mutation: N/A
  Cloning method: Other
Terms and licenses: Academic/Nonprofit Terms; Industry Terms: Not Available to Industry
How to cite: pGLU_80 was a gift from Nili Ostrov (Addgene plasmid # 225781 ; http://n2t.net/addgene:225781 ; RRID:Addgene_225781)
